>Addgene plasmid #119908 | epB_UbC_tdMS2cp-tagRFP-Tx2 | depositor full sequence | sequence record 227444 | epB_UbC_tdMS2cp-tagRFP-Tx2 sequence 7419 bps
GTGGCACTTTTCGGGGAAATGTGCGCGGAACCCCTATTTGTTTATTTTTCTAAATACATTCAAATATGTA
TCCGCTCATGAGACAATAACCCTGATAAATGCTTCAATAATATTGAAAAAGGAAGAGTATGAGTATTCAA
CATTTCCGTGTCGCCCTTATTCCCTTTTTTGCGGCATTTTGCCTTCCTGTTTTTGCTCACCCAGAAACGC
TGGTGAAAGTAAAAGATGCTGAAGATCAGTTGGGTGCACGAGTGGGTTACATCGAACTGGATCTCAACAG
CGGTAAGATCCTTGAGAGTTTTCGCCCCGAAGAACGTTTTCCAATGATGAGCACTTTTAAAGTTCTGCTA
TGTGGCGCGGTATTATCCCGTATTGACGCCGGGCAAGAGCAACTCGGTCGCCGCATACACTATTCTCAGA
ATGACTTGGTTGAGTACTCACCAGTCACAGAAAAGCATCTTACGGATGGCATGACAGTAAGAGAATTATG
CAGTGCTGCCATAACCATGAGTGATAACACTGCGGCCAACTTACTTCTGACAACGATCGGAGGACCGAAG
GAGCTAACCGCTTTTTTGCACAACATGGGGGATCATGTAACTCGCCTTGATCGTTGGGAACCGGAGCTGA
ATGAAGCCATACCAAACGACGAGCGTGACACCACGATGCCTGTAGCAATGGCAACAACGTTGCGCAAACT
ATTAACTGGCGAACTACTTACTCTAGCTTCCCGGCAACAATTAATAGACTGGATGGAGGCGGATAAAGTT
GCAGGACCACTTCTGCGCTCGGCCCTTCCGGCTGGCTGGTTTATTGCTGATAAATCTGGAGCCGGTGAGC
GTGGGTCTCGCGGTATCATTGCAGCACTGGGGCCAGATGGTAAGCCCTCCCGTATCGTAGTTATCTACAC
GACGGGGAGTCAGGCAACTATGGATGAACGAAATAGACAGATCGCTGAGATAGGTGCCTCACTGATTAAG
CATTGGTAACTGTCAGACCAAGTTTACTCATATATACTTTAGATTGATTTAAAACTTCATTTTTAATTTA
AAAGGATCTAGGTGAAGATCCTTTTTGATAATCTCATGACCAAAATCCCTTAACGTGAGTTTTCGTTCCA
CTGAGCGTCAGACCCCGTAGAAAAGATCAAAGGATCTTCTTGAGATCCTTTTTTTCTGCGCGTAATCTGC
TGCTTGCAAACAAAAAAACCACCGCTACCAGCGGTGGTTTGTTTGCCGGATCAAGAGCTACCAACTCTTT
TTCCGAAGGTAACTGGCTTCAGCAGAGCGCAGATACCAAATACTGTCCTTCTAGTGTAGCCGTAGTTAGG
CCACCACTTCAAGAACTCTGTAGCACCGCCTACATACCTCGCTCTGCTAATCCTGTTACCAGTGGCTGCT
GCCAGTGGCGATAAGTCGTGTCTTACCGGGTTGGACTCAAGACGATAGTTACCGGATAAGGCGCAGCGGT
CGGGCTGAACGGGGGGTTCGTGCACACAGCCCAGCTTGGAGCGAACGACCTACACCGAACTGAGATACCT
ACAGCGTGAGCTATGAGAAAGCGCCACGCTTCCCGAAGGGAGAAAGGCGGACAGGTATCCGGTAAGCGGC
AGGGTCGGAACAGGAGAGCGCACGAGGGAGCTTCCAGGGGGAAACGCCTGGTATCTTTATAGTCCTGTCG
GGTTTCGCCACCTCTGACTTGAGCGTCGATTTTTGTGATGCTCGTCAGGGGGGCGGAGCCTATGGAAAAA
CGCCAGCAACGCGGCCTTTTTACGGTTCCTGGCCTTTTGCTGGCCTTTTGCTCACATGTTCTTTCCTGCG
TTATCCCCTGATTCTGTGGATAACCGTATTACCGCCTTTGAGTGAGCTGATACCGCTCGCCGCAGCCGAA
CGACCGAGCGCAGCGAGTCAGTGAGCGAGGAAGCGGAAGAGCGCCCAATACGCAAACCGCCTCTCCCCGC
GCGTTGGCCGATTCATTAATGCAGCTGGCACGACAGGTTTCCCGACTGGAAAGCGGGCAGTGAGCGCAAC
GCAATTAATGTGAGTTAGCTCACTCATTAGGCACCCCAGGCTTTACACTTTATGCTTCCGGCTCGTATGT
TGTGTGGAATTGTGAGCGGATAACAATTTCACACAGGAAACAGCTATGACCATGATTACGCCAAGCGCGC
AATTAACCCTCACTAAAGGGAACAAAAGCTGGAGCTCCACCGCGGGGCGCGCCGCAGCTAGATTAACCCT
AGAAAGATAGTCTGCGTAAAATTGACGCATGCATTCTTGAAATATTGCTCTCTCTTTCTAAATAGCGCGA
ATCCGTCGCTGTGCATTTAGGACATCTCAGTCGCCGCTTGGAGCTCCCGTGAGGCGTGCTTGTCAATGCG
GTAAGTGTCACTGATTTTGAACTATAACAACCGCGTGAGTCAAAATGACGCATGATTATCTTTTACGTGA
CTTTTAAGATTTAACTCATACGATAATTATATTGTTATTTCGTGTTCTACTTACGTGATAACTTATTATA
TATATATTTTCTTGTTATAGATATCCTTCTTCGACATTGATTATTGACTAGAGATCTGGCCTCCGCGCCG
GGTTTTGGCGCCTCCCGCGGGCGCCCCCCTCCTCACGGCGAGCGCTGCCACGTCAGACGAAGGGCGCAGC
GAGCGTCCTGATCCTTCCGCCCGGACGCTCAGGACAGCGGCCCGCTGCTCATAAGACTCGGCCTTAGAAC
CCCAGTATCAGCAGAAGGACATTTTAGGACGGGACTTGGGTGACTCTAGGGCACTGGTTTTCTTTCCAGA
GAGCGGAACAGGCGAGGAAAAGTAGTCCCTTCTCGGCGATTCTGCGGAGGGATCTCCGTGGGGCGGTGAA
CGCCGATGATTATATAAGGACGCGCCGGGTGTGGCACAGCTAGTTCCGTCGCAGCCGGGATTTGGGTCGC
GGTTCTTGTTTGTGGATCGCTGTGATCGTCACTTGGTGAGTAGCGGGCTGCTGGGCTGGCCGGGGCTTTC
GTGGCCGCCGGGCCGCTCGGTGGGACGGAAGCGTGTGGAGAGACCGCCAAGGGCTGTAGTCTGGGTCCGC
GAGCAAGGTTGCCCTGAACTGGGGGTTGGGGGGAGCGCAGCAAAATGGCGGCTGTTCCCGAGTCTTGAAT
GGAAGACGCTTGTGAGGCGGGCTGTGAGGTCGTTGAAACAAGGTGGGGGGCATGGTGGGCGGCAAGAACC
CAAGGTCTTGAGGCCTTCGCTAATGCGGGAAAGCTCTTATTCGGGTGAGATGGGCTGGGGCACCATCTGG
GGACCCTGACGTGAAGTTTGTCACTGACTGGAGAACTCGGTTTGTCGTCTGTTGCGGGGGCGGCAGTTAT
GCGGTGCCGTTGGGCAGTGCACCCGTACCTTTGGGAGCGCGCGCCCTCGTCGTGTCGTGACGTCACCCGT
TCTGTTGGCTTATAATGCAGGGTGGGGCCACCTGCCGGTAGGTGTGCGGTAGGCTTTTCTCCGTCGCAGG
ACGCAGGGTTCGGGCCTAGGGTAGGCTCTCCTGAATCGACAGGCGCCGGACCTCTGGTGAGGGGAGGGAT
AAGTGAGGCGTCAGTTTCTTTGGTCGGTTTTATGTACCTATCTTCTTAAGTAGCTGAAGCTCCGGTTTTG
AACTATGCGCTCGGGGTTGGCGAGTGTGTTTTGTGAAGTTTTTTAGGCACCTTTTGAAATGTAATCATTT
GGGTCAATATGTAATTTTCAGTGTTAGACTAGTAAATTGTCCGCTAAATTCTGGCCGTTTTTGGCTTTTT
TGTTAGACGAAGCTCGAGGATATCACAAGTTTGTACAAAAAAGCAGGCTTTAAAGGAACCAATTCAGTCG
ACTGGATCCGGTACCGAATTCGCGGCCGCCTAGCTAACCACCATGGGCTACCCCTACGACGTGCCCGACT
ACGCCATCGAAGGCCGCCATATGCTAGCCGTTAAAATGGCTTCTAACTTTACTCAGTTCGTTCTCGTCGA
CAATGGCGGAACTGGCGACGTGACTGTCGCCCCAAGCAACTTCGCTAACGGGATCGCTGAATGGATCAGC
TCTAACTCGCGTTCACAGGCTTACAAAGTAACCTGTAGCGTTCGTCAGAGCTCTGCGCAGAATCGCAAAT
ACACCATCAAAGTCGAGGTGCCTAAAGGCGCCTGGCGTTCGTACTTAAATATGGAACTAACCATTCCAAT
TTTCGCCACGAATTCCGACTGCGAGCTTATTGTTAAGGCAATGCAAGGTCTCCTAAAAGATGGAAACCCG
ATTCCCTCAGCAATCGCAGCAAACTCCGGCATCTACGCGATCTACGCCATGGCTTCTATGGCTTCTAACT
TTACTCAGTTCGTTCTCGTCGACAATGGCGGAACTGGCGACGTGACTGTCGCCCCAAGCAACTTCGCTAA
CGGGATCGCTGAATGGATCAGCTCTAACTCGCGTTCACAGGCTTACAAAGTAACCTGTAGCGTTCGTCAG
AGCTCTGCGCAGAATCGCAAATACACCATCAAAGTCGAGGTGCCTAAAGGCGCCTGGCGTTCGTACTTAA
ATATGGAACTAACCATTCCAATTTTCGCCACGAATTCCGACTGCGAGCTTATTGTTAAGGCAATGCAAGG
TCTCCTAAAAGATGGAAACCCGATTCCCTCAGCAATCGCAGCAAACTCCGGCATCTACGCGGATCCACCG
GTCGCCACCGGATCTATGGTGTCTAAGGGCGAAGAGCTGATTAAGGAGAACATGCACATGAAGCTGTACA
TGGAGGGCACCGTGAACAACCACCACTTCAAGTGCACATCCGAGGGCGAAGGCAAGCCCTACGAGGGCAC
CCAGACCATGAGAATCAAGGTGGTCGAGGGCGGCCCTCTCCCCTTCGCCTTCGACATCCTGGCTACCAGC
TTCATGTACGGCAGCAGAACCTTCATCAACCACACCCAGGGCATCCCCGATTTCTTTAAGCAGTCCTTCC
CTGAGGGCTTCACATGGGAGAGAGTCACCACATACGAAGACGGGGGCGTGCTGACCGCTACCCAGGACAC
CAGCCTCCAGGACGGCTGCCTCATCTACAACGTCAAGATCAGAGGGGTGAACTTCCCATCCAACGGCCCT
GTGATGCAGAAGAAAACACTCGGCTGGGAGGCCAACACCGAGATGCTGTACCCCGCTGACGGCGGCCTGG
AAGGCAGAACCGACATGGCCCTGAAGCTCGTGGGCGGGGGCCACCTGATCTGCAACTTCAAGACCACATA
CAGATCCAAGAAACCCGCTAAGAACCTCAAGATGCCCGGCGTCTACTATGTGGACCACAGACTGGAAAGA
ATCAAGGAGGCCGACAAAGAGACGTACGTCGAGCAGCACGAGGTGGCTGTGGCCAGATACTGCGACCTCC
CTAGCAAACTGGGGCACAAACTTAATGGCATGGACGAGCTGTACAAGCTAGGGATGGTGTCTAAGGGCGA
AGAGCTGATTAAGGAGAACATGCACATGAAGCTGTACATGGAGGGCACCGTGAACAACCACCACTTCAAG
TGCACATCCGAGGGCGAAGGCAAGCCCTACGAGGGCACCCAGACCATGAGAATCAAGGTGGTCGAGGGCG
GCCCTCTCCCCTTCGCCTTCGACATCCTGGCTACCAGCTTCATGTACGGCAGCAGAACCTTCATCAACCA
CACCCAGGGCATCCCCGATTTCTTTAAGCAGTCCTTCCCTGAGGGCTTCACATGGGAGAGAGTCACCACA
TACGAAGACGGGGGCGTGCTGACCGCTACCCAGGACACCAGCCTCCAGGACGGCTGCCTCATCTACAACG
TCAAGATCAGAGGGGTGAACTTCCCATCCAACGGCCCTGTGATGCAGAAGAAAACACTCGGCTGGGAGGC
CAACACCGAGATGCTGTACCCCGCTGACGGCGGCCTGGAAGGCAGAACCGACATGGCCCTGAAGCTCGTG
GGCGGGGGCCACCTGATCTGCAACTTCAAGACCACATACAGATCCAAGAAACCCGCTAAGAACCTCAAGA
TGCCCGGCGTCTACTATGTGGACCACAGACTGGAAAGAATCAAGGAGGCCGACAAAGAGACGTACGTCGA
GCAGCACGAGGTGGCTGTGGCCAGATACTGCGACCTCCCTAGCAAACTGGGGCACAAACTTAATGGCATG
GACGAGCTGTACAAGCCTAAGAAAAAGCGGAAAGTGTAAGTGCCTAGGCGGCCGCACTCGAGATATCTAG
ACCCAGCTTTCTTGTACAAAGTGGTGCGACTCTAGATCATAATCAGCCATACCACATTTGTAGAGGTTTT
ACTTGCTTTAAAAAACCTCCCACACCTCCCCCTGAACCTGAAACATAAAATGAATGCAATTGTTGTTGTT
AACTTGTTTATTGCAGCTTATAATGGTTACAAATAAAGCAATAGCATCACAAATTTCACAAATAAAGCAT
TTTTTTCACTGCATTCTAGTTGTGGTTTGTCCAAACTCATCAATGTATCTTAAGGAATTCGATAAAAGTT
TTGTTACTTTATAGAAGAAATTTTGAGTTTTTGTTTTTTTTTAATAAATAAATAAACATAAATAAATTGT
TTGTTGAATTTATTATTAGTATGTAAGTGTAAATATAATAAAACTTAATATCTATTCAAATTAATAAATA
AACCTCGATATACAGACCGATAAAACACATGCGTCAATTTTACGCATGATTATCTTTAACGTACGTCACA
ATATGATTATCTTTCTAGGGTTAATCTAGCTGCGGCGCGCCGGTACCCAATTCGCCCTATAGTGAGTCGT
ATTACGCGCGCTCACTGGCCGTCGTTTTACAACGTCGTGACTGGGAAAACCCTGGCGTTACCCAACTTAA
TCGCCTTGCAGCACATCCCCCTTTCGCCAGCTGGCGTAATAGCGAAGAGGCCCGCACCGATCGCCCTTCC
CAACAGTTGCGCAGCCTGAATGGCGAATGGG
[124 nt withheld, positions 6962-7085]
C
[91 nt withheld, positions 7087-7177]
A
[49 nt withheld, positions 7179-7227]
CCTTTGACGTTGGAGTCCACGTTCTTT
[37 nt withheld, positions 7255-7291]
ACCCTATCTCGGTCTATTCTTTTGATTTATAAGGGATTTTGCCGATTTCGGCCTATTGGTTAAAAAATGA
GCTGATTTAACAAAAATTTAACGCGAATTTTAACAAAATATTAACGCTTACAATTTAG
Features (pLannotate 1.2.2; 22 found; start..end, strand, type, name):
     24..128     +  promoter       AmpR promoter: bla
    129..989     +  CDS            AmpR: β-lactamase; bla; confers resistance to ampicillin, carbenicillin, and related antibiotics
   1160..1748    +  rep_origin     ori: high-copy-number ColE1/pMB1/pBR322/pUC origin of replication
   1931..2023    +  CDS            lacI (fragment): lac repressor; lacI; The lac repressor binds to the lac operator to inhibit transcription in E. coli. This inhibition can be relieved by adding lactose or isopropyl-β-D-thiogalactopyranoside (IPTG).
   2036..2057    +  protein_bind   CAP binding site: CAP binding activates transcription in the presence of cAMP. E. coli catabolite activator protein
   2072..2102    +  promoter       lac promoter: promoter for the E. coli lac operon
   2110..2126    +  protein_bind   lac operator: The lac repressor binds to the lac operator to inhibit transcription in E. coli. This inhibition can be relieved by adding lactose or isopropyl-β-D-thiogalactopyranoside (IPTG). lac repressor encoded by lacI
   2171..2189    +  promoter       T3 promoter: promoter for bacteriophage T3 RNA polymerase
   2553..2571    +  enhancer       CMV enhancer (fragment): human cytomegalovirus immediate early enhancer
   2578..3788    +  promoter       UbC promoter: human ubiquitin C promoter
   3805..3829    +  protein_bind   attB1: mutant version of attB; recombination site for the Gateway® BP reaction BP Clonase™
   3956..4306    +  CDS            CAPSD_BPMS2 (fragment): Experimental evidence at protein level: Swiss-Prot protein existence level 1. Acts as a translational repressor of viral replicase synthesis late in infection. This latter function is the result of capsid protein interaction with an RNA hairpin which contains the replicase ribosome-binding site. From Escherichia phage MS2 (Bacteriophage MS2).
   4331..4529    +  CDS            MS2 (fragment): bacteriophage MS2 coat protein binds to a specific stem-loop structure in the viral RNA (Peabody, 1993)
   4535..4678    +  CDS            MS2 (fragment): bacteriophage MS2 coat protein binds to a specific stem-loop structure in the viral RNA (Peabody, 1993)
   4706..5437    +  CDS            TagRFP-T: TagRFP-T is a basic (constitutively fluorescent) red fluorescent protein published in 2008, derived from Entacmaea quadricolor. It has low acid sensitivity.
   5444..6175    +  CDS            TagRFP-T: TagRFP-T is a basic (constitutively fluorescent) red fluorescent protein published in 2008, derived from Entacmaea quadricolor. It has low acid sensitivity.
   6231..6255    -  protein_bind   attB2: mutant version of attB; recombination site for the Gateway® BP reaction BP Clonase™
   6265..6348    +  CDS            large T antigen (fragment): large T antigen from SV40 (simian virus 40)
   6371..6492    +  polyA_signal   SV40 poly(A) signal: SV40 polyadenylation signal
   6776..6794    -  promoter       T7 promoter: promoter for bacteriophage T7 RNA polymerase
   6802..6957    +  CDS            lacZα (fragment): LacZα fragment of β-galactosidase; lacZ fragment
   6962..7390    +  rep_origin     f1 ori (sequence partly withheld): f1 bacteriophage origin of replication; arrow indicates direction of (+) strand synthesis
