>Addgene plasmid #119908 | epB_UbC_tdMS2cp-tagRFP-Tx2 | addgene full sequence | sequence record 232589 | Addgene NGS Result
AATTATATTGTTATTTCGTGTTCTACTTACGTGATAACTTATTATATATATATTTTCTTGTTATAGATAT
CCTTCTCGACATTGATTATTGACTAGAGATCTGGCCTCCGCGCCGGGTTTTGGCGCCTCCCGCGGGCGCC
CCCCTCCTCACGGCGAGCGCTGCCACGTCAGACGAAGGGCGCAGCGAGCGTCCTGATCCTTCCGCCCGGA
CGCTCAGGACAGCGGCCCGCTGCTCATAAGACTCGGCCTTAGAACCCCAGTATCAGCAGAAGGACATTTT
AGGACGGGACTTGGGTGACTCTAGGGCACTGGTTTTCTTTCCAGAGAGCGGAACAGGCGAGGAAAAGTAG
TCCCTTCTCGGCGATTCTGCGGAGGGATCTCCGTGGGGCGGTGAACGCCGATGATTATATAAGGACGCGC
CGGGTGTGGCACAGCTAGTTCCGTCGCAGCCGGGATTTGGGTCGCGGTTCTTGTTTGTGGATCGCTGTGA
TCGTCACTTGGTGAGTAGCGGGCTGCTGGGCTGGCCGGGGCTTTCGTGGCCGCCGGGCCGCTCGGTGGGA
CGGAAGCGTGTGGAGAGACCGCCAAGGGCTGTAGTCTGGGTCCGCGAGCAAGGTTGCCCTGAACTGGGGG
TTGGGGGGAGCGCAGCAAAATGGCGGCTGTTCCCGAGTCTTGAATGGAAGACGCTTGTGAGGCGGGCTGT
GAGGTCGTTGAAACAAGGTGGGGGGCATGGTGGGCGGCAAGAACCCAAGGTCTTGAGGCCTTCGCTAATG
CGGGAAAGCTCTTATTCGGGTGAGATGGGCTGGGGCACCATCTGGGGACCCTGACGTGAAGTTTGTCACT
GACTGGAGAACTCGGTTTGTCGTCTGTTGCGGGGGCGGCAGTTATGGCGGTGCCGTTGGGCAGTGCACCC
GTACCTTTGGGAGCGCGCGCCCTCGTCGTGTCGTGACGTCACCCGTTCTGTTGGCTTATAATGCAGGGTG
GGGCCACCTGCCGGTAGGTGTGCGGTAGGCTTTTCTCCGTCGCAGGACGCAGGGTTCGGGCCTAGGGTAG
GCTCTCCTGAATCGACAGGCGCCGGACCTCTGGTGAGGGGAGGGATAAGTGAGGCGTCAGTTTCTTTGGT
CGGTTTTATGTACCTATCTTCTTAAGTAGCTGAAGCTCCGGTTTTGAACTATGCGCTCGGGGTTGGCGAG
TGTGTTTTGTGAAGTTTTTTAGGCACCTTTTGAAATGTAATCATTTGGGTCAATATGTAATTTTCAGTGT
TAGACTAGTAAATTGTCCGCTAAATTCTGGCCGTTTTTGGCTTTTTTGTTAGACGAAGCTCGAGGATATC
ACAAGTTTGTACAAAAAAGCAGGCTTTAAAGGAACCAATTCAGTCGACTGGATCCGGTACCGAATTCGCG
GCCGCCTAGCTAACCACCATGGGCTACCCCTACGACGTGCCCGACTACGCCATCGAAGGCCGCCATATGC
TAGCCGTTAAAATGGCTTCTAACTTTACTCAGTTCGTTCTCGTCGACAATGGCGGAACTGGCGACGTGAC
TGTCGCCCCAAGCAACTTCGCTAACGGGATCGCTGAATGGATCAGCTCTAACTCGCGTTCACAGGCTTAC
AAAGTAACCTGTAGCGTTCGTCAGAGCTCTGCGCAGAATCGCAAATACACCATCAAAGTCGAGGTGCCTA
AAGGCGCCTGGCGTTCGTACTTAAATATGGAACTAACCATTCCAATTTTCGCCACGAATTCCGACTGCGA
GCTTATTGTTAAGGCAATGCAAGGTCTCCTAAAAGATGGAAACCCGATTCCCTCAGCAATCGCAGCAAAC
TCCGGCATCTACGCGATCTACGCCATGGCTTCTATGGCTTCTAACTTTACTCAGTTCGTTCTCGTCGACA
ATGGCGGAACTGGCGACGTGACTGTCGCCCCAAGCAACTTCGCTAACGGGATCGCTGAATGGATCAGCTC
TAACTCGCGTTCACAGGCTTACAAAGTAACCTGTAGCGTTCGTCAGAGCTCTGCGCAGAATCGCAAATAC
ACCATCAAAGTCGAGGTGCCTAAAGGCGCCTGGCGTTCGTACTTAAATATGGAACTAACCATTCCAATTT
TCGCCACGAATTCCGACTGCGAGCTTATTGTTAAGGCAATGCAAGGTCTCCTAAAAGATGGAAACCCGAT
TCCCTCAGCAATCGCAGCAAACTCCGGCATCTACGCGGATCCACCGGTCGCCACCGGATCTATGGTGTCT
AAGGGCGAAGAGCTGATTAAGGAGAACATGCACATGAAGCTGTACATGGAGGGCACCGTGAACAACCACC
ACTTCAAGTGCACATCCGAGGGCGAAGGCAAGCCCTACGAGGGCACCCAGACCATGAGAATCAAGGTGGT
CGAGGGCGGCCCTCTCCCCTTCGCCTTCGACATCCTGGCTACCAGCTTCATGTACGGCAGCAGAACCTTC
ATCAACCACACCCAGGGCATCCCCGATTTCTTTAAGCAGTCCTTCCCTGAGGGCTTCACATGGGAGAGAG
TCACCACATACGAAGACGGGGGCGTGCTGACCGCTACCCAGGACACCAGCCTCCAGGACGGCTGCCTCAT
CTACAACGTCAAGATCAGAGGGGTGAACTTCCCATCCAACGGCCCTGTGATGCAGAAGAAAACACTCGGC
TGGGAGGCCAACACCGAGATGCTGTACCCCGCTGACGGCGGCCTGGAAGGCAGAACCGACATGGCCCTGA
AGCTCGTGGGCGGGGGCCACCTGATCTGCAACTTCAAGACCACATACAGATCCAAGAAACCCGCTAAGAA
CCTCAAGATGCCCGGCGTCTACTATGTGGACCACAGACTGGAAAGAATCAAGGAGGCCGACAAAGAGACG
TACGTCGAGCAGCACGAGGTGGCTGTGGCCAGATACTGCGACCTCCCTAGCAAACTGGGGCACAAACTTA
ATGGCATGGACGAGCTGTACAAGCTAGGGATGGTGTCTAAGGGCGAAGAGCTGATTAAGGAGAACATGCA
CATGAAGCTGTACATGGAGGGCACCGTGAACAACCACCACTTCAAGTGCACATCCGAGGGCGAAGGCAAG
CCCTACGAGGGCACCCAGACCATGAGAATCAAGGTGGTCGAGGGCGGCCCTCTCCCCTTCGCCTTCGACA
TCCTGGCTACCAGCTTCATGTACGGCAGCAGAACCTTCATCAACCACACCCAGGGCATCCCCGATTTCTT
TAAGCAGTCCTTCCCTGAGGGCTTCACATGGGAGAGAGTCACCACATACGAAGACGGGGGCGTGCTGACC
GCTACCCAGGACACCAGCCTCCAGGACGGCTGCCTCATCTACAACGTCAAGATCAGAGGGGTGAACTTCC
CATCCAACGGCCCTGTGATGCAGAAGAAAACACTCGGCTGGGAGGCCAACACCGAGATGCTGTACCCCGC
TGACGGCGGCCTGGAAGGCAGAACCGACATGGCCCTGAAGCTCGTGGGCGGGGGCCACCTGATCTGCAAC
TTCAAGACCACATACAGATCCAAGAAACCCGCTAAGAACCTCAAGATGCCCGGCGTCTACTATGTGGACC
ACAGACTGGAAAGAATCAAGGAGGCCGACAAAGAGACGTACGTCGAGCAGCACGAGGTGGCTGTGGCCAG
ATACTGCGACCTCCCTAGCAAACTGGGGCACAAACTTAATGGCATGGACGAGCTGTACAAGCCTAAGAAA
AAGCGGAAAGTGTAAGTGCCTAGGCGGCCGCACTCGAGATATCTAGACCCAGCTTTCTTGTACAAAGTGG
TGCGACTCTAGATCATAATCAGCCATACCACATTTGTAGAGGTTTTACTTGCTTTAAAAAACCTCCCACA
CCTCCCCCTGAACCTGAAACATAAAATGAATGCAATTGTTGTTGTTAACTTGTTTATTGCAGCTTATAAT
GGTTACAAATAAAGCAATAGCATCACAAATTTCACAAATAAAGCATTTTTTTCACTGCATTCTAGTTGTG
GTTTGTCCAAACTCATCAATGTATCTTAAGGAATTCGATAAAAGTTTTGTTACTTTATAGAAGAAATTTT
GAGTTTTTGTTTTTTTTTAATAAATAAATAAACATAAATAAATTGTTTGTTGAATTTATTATTAGTATGT
AAGTGTAAATATAATAAAACTTAATATCTATTCAAATTAATAAATAAACCTCGATATACAGACCGATAAA
ACACATGCGTCAATTTTACGCATGATTATCTTTAACGTACGTCACAATATGATTATCTTTCTAGGGTTAA
TCTAGCTGCGGCGCGCCGGTACCCAATTCGCCCTATAGTGAGTCGTATTACGCGCGCTCACTGGCCGTCG
TTTTACAACGTCGTGACTGGGAAAACCCTGGCGTTACCCAACTTAATCGCCTTGCAGCACATCCCCCTTT
CGCCAGCTGGCGTAATAGCGAAGAGGCCCGCACCGATCGCCCTTCCCAACAGTTGCGCAGCCTGAATGGC
GAATGGG
[124 nt withheld, positions 4488-4611]
C
[91 nt withheld, positions 4613-4703]
A
[49 nt withheld, positions 4705-4753]
CCTTTGACGTTGGAGTCCACGTTCTTT
[37 nt withheld, positions 4781-4817]
ACCCTATCTCGGTCTATTCTTTTGATTTATAAGGGATTTTGCCGATTTCGGCCTATTGGTTAAAAAATGA
GCTGATTTAACAAAAATTTAACGCGAATTTTAACAAAATATTAACGCTTACAATTTAGGTGGCACTTTTC
GGGGAAATGTGCGCGGAACCCCTATTTGTTTATTTTTCTAAATACATTCAAATATGTATCCGCTCATGAG
ACAATAACCCTGATAAATGCTTCAATAATATTGAAAAAGGAAGAGTATGAGTATTCAACATTTCCGTGTC
GCCCTTATTCCCTTTTTTGCGGCATTTTGCCTTCCTGTTTTTGCTCACCCAGAAACGCTGGTGAAAGTAA
AAGATGCTGAAGATCAGTTGGGTGCACGAGTGGGTTACATCGAACTGGATCTCAACAGCGGTAAGATCCT
TGAGAGTTTTCGCCCCGAAGAACGTTTTCCAATGATGAGCACTTTTAAAGTTCTGCTATGTGGCGCGGTA
TTATCCCGTATTGACGCCGGGCAAGAGCAACTCGGTCGCCGCATACACTATTCTCAGAATGACTTGGTTG
AGTACTCACCAGTCACAGAAAAGCATCTTACGGATGGCATGACAGTAAGAGAATTATGCAGTGCTGCCAT
AACCATGAGTGATAACACTGCGGCCAACTTACTTCTGACAACGATCGGAGGACCGAAGGAGCTAACCGCT
TTTTTGCACAACATGGGGGATCATGTAACTCGCCTTGATCGTTGGGAACCGGAGCTGAATGAAGCCATAC
CAAACGACGAGCGTGACACCACGATGCCTGTAGCAATGGCAACAACGTTGCGCAAACTATTAACTGGCGA
ACTACTTACTCTAGCTTCCCGGCAACAATTAATAGACTGGATGGAGGCGGATAAAGTTGCAGGACCACTT
CTGCGCTCGGCCCTTCCGGCTGGCTGGTTTATTGCTGATAAATCTGGAGCCGGTGAGCGTGGGTCTCGCG
GTATCATTGCAGCACTGGGGCCAGATGGTAAGCCCTCCCGTATCGTAGTTATCTACACGACGGGGAGTCA
GGCAACTATGGATGAACGAAATAGACAGATCGCTGAGATAGGTGCCTCACTGATTAAGCATTGGTAACTG
TCAGACCAAGTTTACTCATATATACTTTAGATTGATTTAAAACTTCATTTTTAATTTAAAAGGATCTAGG
TGAAGATCCTTTTTGATAATCTCATGACCAAAATCCCTTAACGTGAGTTTTCGTTCCACTGAGCGTCAGA
CCCCGTAGAAAAGATCAAAGGATCTTCTTGAGATCCTTTTTTTCTGCGCGTAATCTGCTGCTTGCAAACA
AAAAAACCACCGCTACCAGCGGTGGTTTGTTTGCCGGATCAAGAGCTACCAACTCTTTTTCCGAAGGTAA
CTGGCTTCAGCAGAGCGCAGATACCAAATACTGTTCTTCTAGTGTAGCCGTAGTTAGGCCACCACTTCAA
GAACTCTGTAGCACCGCCTACATACCTCGCTCTGCTAATCCTGTTACCAGTGGCTGCTGCCAGTGGCGAT
AAGTCGTGTCTTACCGGGTTGGACTCAAGACGATAGTTACCGGATAAGGCGCAGCGGTCGGGCTGAACGG
GGGGTTCGTGCACACAGCCCAGCTTGGAGCGAACGACCTACACCGAACTGAGATACCTACAGCGTGAGCT
ATGAGAAAGCGCCACGCTTCCCGAAGGGAGAAAGGCGGACAGGTATCCGGTAAGCGGCAGGGTCGGAACA
GGAGAGCGCACGAGGGAGCTTCCAGGGGGAAACGCCTGGTATCTTTATAGTCCTGTCGGGTTTCGCCACC
TCTGACTTGAGCGTCGATTTTTGTGATGCTCGTCAGGGGGGCGGAGCCTATGGAAAAACGCCAGCAACGC
GGCCTTTTTACGGTTCCTGGCCTTTTGCTGGCCTTTTGCTCACATGTTCTTTCCTGCGTTATCCCCTGAT
TCTGTGGATAACCGTATTACCGCCTTTGAGTGAGCTGATACCGCTCGCCGCAGCCGAACGACCGAGCGCA
GCGAGTCAGTGAGCGAGGAAGCGGAAGAGCGCCCAATACGCAAACCGCCTCTCCCCGCGCGTTGGCCGAT
TCATTAATGCAGCTGGCACGACAGGTTTCCCGACTGGAAAGCGGGCAGTGAGCGCAACGCAATTAATGTG
AGTTAGCTCACTCATTAGGCACCCCAGGCTTTACACTTTATGCTTCCGGCTCGTATGTTGTGTGGAATTG
TGAGCGGATAACAATTTCACACAGGAAACAGCTATGACCATGATTACGCCAAGCGCGCAATTAACCCTCA
CTAAAGGGAACAAAAGCTGGAGCTCCACCGCGGGGCGCGCCGCAGCTAGATTAACCCTAGAAAGATAGTC
TGCGTAAAATTGACGCATGCATTCTTGAAATATTGCTCTCTCTTTCTAAATAGCGCGAATCCGTCGCTGT
GCATTTAGGACATCTCAGTCGCCGCTTGGAGCTCCCGTGAGGCGTGCTTGTCAATGCGGTAAGTGTCACT
GATTTTGAACTATAACAACCGCGTGAGTCAAAATGACGCATGATTATCTTTTACGTGACTTTTAAGATTT
AACTCATACGAT
Features (pLannotate 1.2.2; 22 found; start..end, strand, type, name):
     78..96      +  enhancer       CMV enhancer (fragment): human cytomegalovirus immediate early enhancer
    103..1314    +  promoter       UbC promoter: human ubiquitin C promoter
   1331..1355    +  protein_bind   attB1: mutant version of attB; recombination site for the Gateway® BP reaction BP Clonase™
   1482..1832    +  CDS            CAPSD_BPMS2 (fragment): Experimental evidence at protein level: Swiss-Prot protein existence level 1. Acts as a translational repressor of viral replicase synthesis late in infection. This latter function is the result of capsid protein interaction with an RNA hairpin which contains the replicase ribosome-binding site. From Escherichia phage MS2 (Bacteriophage MS2).
   1857..2055    +  CDS            MS2 (fragment): bacteriophage MS2 coat protein binds to a specific stem-loop structure in the viral RNA (Peabody, 1993)
   2061..2204    +  CDS            MS2 (fragment): bacteriophage MS2 coat protein binds to a specific stem-loop structure in the viral RNA (Peabody, 1993)
   2232..2963    +  CDS            TagRFP-T: TagRFP-T is a basic (constitutively fluorescent) red fluorescent protein published in 2008, derived from Entacmaea quadricolor. It has low acid sensitivity.
   2970..3701    +  CDS            TagRFP-T: TagRFP-T is a basic (constitutively fluorescent) red fluorescent protein published in 2008, derived from Entacmaea quadricolor. It has low acid sensitivity.
   3757..3781    -  protein_bind   attB2: mutant version of attB; recombination site for the Gateway® BP reaction BP Clonase™
   3791..3874    +  CDS            large T antigen (fragment): large T antigen from SV40 (simian virus 40)
   3897..4018    +  polyA_signal   SV40 poly(A) signal: SV40 polyadenylation signal
   4302..4320    -  promoter       T7 promoter: promoter for bacteriophage T7 RNA polymerase
   4328..4483    +  CDS            lacZα (fragment): LacZα fragment of β-galactosidase; lacZ fragment
   4488..4916    +  rep_origin     f1 ori (sequence partly withheld): f1 bacteriophage origin of replication; arrow indicates direction of (+) strand synthesis
   4969..5073    +  promoter       AmpR promoter: bla
   5074..5934    +  CDS            AmpR: β-lactamase; bla; confers resistance to ampicillin, carbenicillin, and related antibiotics
   6105..6693    +  rep_origin     ori: high-copy-number ColE1/pMB1/pBR322/pUC origin of replication
   6876..6968    +  CDS            lacI (fragment): lac repressor; lacI; The lac repressor binds to the lac operator to inhibit transcription in E. coli. This inhibition can be relieved by adding lactose or isopropyl-β-D-thiogalactopyranoside (IPTG).
   6981..7002    +  protein_bind   CAP binding site: CAP binding activates transcription in the presence of cAMP. E. coli catabolite activator protein
   7017..7047    +  promoter       lac promoter: promoter for the E. coli lac operon
   7055..7071    +  protein_bind   lac operator: The lac repressor binds to the lac operator to inhibit transcription in E. coli. This inhibition can be relieved by adding lactose or isopropyl-β-D-thiogalactopyranoside (IPTG). lac repressor encoded by lacI
   7116..7134    +  promoter       T3 promoter: promoter for bacteriophage T3 RNA polymerase
