[The description below was written by a language model from this plasmid's Addgene catalogue record and pLannotate feature annotations shown in this document.]
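Description:
epB_UbC_tdMS2cp-tagRFP-Tx2 is a 7.4 kb mammalian expression plasmid built on the ePiggyBac-UbC backbone, a transposon-type vector intended for stable genomic integration of its cargo when a piggyBac transposase is supplied. The piggyBac terminal repeats themselves are not called out in either automated feature table, so their positions cannot be confirmed from the record. The bacterial portion resembles a pBluescript-style phagemid: a high-copy ColE1/pUC origin, an f1 origin, ampicillin resistance (bla with its own promoter), and remnants of the lac promoter/operator, lacZα and flanking T3 and T7 promoters. No mammalian selection marker is annotated. The two feature tables (repository NGS result and depositor sequence) are the same length and list the same features in the same order, differing only in the start coordinate.

The payload is a synthetic open reading frame, HA-tdMS2cp-tagRFP-Tx2-nls, driven by the human ubiquitin C promoter and terminated by an SV40 polyadenylation signal. It is flanked by attB1 and attB2 sites, indicating that it was introduced by Gateway recombination. The annotated coding segments comprise two successive copies of the bacteriophage MS2 coat protein (the tandem dimer), followed by two copies of the red fluorescent protein TagRFP-T. A short SV40 large T antigen fragment lying just beyond attB2 probably provides the nuclear localisation signal. The HA tag named in the insert is not separately annotated. MS2 coat protein binds a specific RNA stem-loop, so this nuclear fluorescent fusion labels transcripts engineered to carry MS2 hairpins. The associated publication used live-cell imaging to follow Sox2 transcription, which is consistent with this plasmid serving to visualise nascent RNA at the site of transcription.
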