Addgene plasmid #119908: epB_UbC_tdMS2cp-tagRFP-Tx2
Purpose: ePiggyBac mammalian expression plasmid for tandem dimer MS2cp-tagRFP-T fusion
Depositing lab: Orion Weiner. Depositing organization: University of California, San Francisco (UCSF). Publication: Live-cell imaging reveals enhancer-dependent Sox2 transcription in the absence of enhancer proximity. Alexander JM, Guan J, Li B, Maliskova L, Song M, Shen Y, Huang B, Lomvardas S, Weiner OD. Elife. 2019 May 24;8. pii: 41769. doi: 10.7554/eLife.41769. PubMed 31124784.
Backbone
  Vector backbone: ePiggyBac-UbC
  Backbone size w/o insert (bp): 3526
  Total vector size (bp): 7419
  Vector type: Mammalian Expression
Growth in bacteria
  Bacterial resistance: Ampicillin, 100 μg/mL
  Growth temperature: 37°C
  Growth strain: DH5alpha
  Copy number: High Copy
Gene/Insert
  Gene/Insert name: HA-tdMS2cp-tagRFP-Tx2-nls
  Species: Synthetic
  Insert size (bp): 3893
Terms and licenses: Academic/Nonprofit Terms; Industry Terms: Not Available to Industry
Depositor comments: Please visit https://www.biorxiv.org/content/10.1101/409672v1 for bioRxiv preprint.
How to cite: epB_UbC_tdMS2cp-tagRFP-Tx2 was a gift from Orion Weiner (Addgene plasmid # 119908 ; http://n2t.net/addgene:119908 ; RRID:Addgene_119908)
